Addgene plasmid #203612: FB273
Purpose: Terminator of pyr4 gene from T. reesei.
Depositing lab: Jose Marcos. Depositing organization: Instituto de Agroquímica y Tecnología de Alimentos (IATA-CSIC). Publication: FungalBraid 2.0: expanding the synthetic biology toolbox for the biotechnological exploitation of filamentous fungi. Moreno-Gimenez E, Gandia M, Saez Z, Manzanares P, Yenush L, Orzaez D, Marcos JF, Garrigues S. Front Bioeng Biotechnol. 2023 Aug 7;11:1222812. doi: 10.3389/fbioe.2023.1222812. eCollection 2023. PubMed 37609115.
Backbone
  Vector backbone: pUPD2
  Vector type: Synthetic Biology
Growth in bacteria
  Bacterial resistance: Chloramphenicol, 25 μg/mL
  Growth temperature: 37°C
  Growth strain: DH5alpha
  Copy number: High Copy
Gene/Insert
  Gene/Insert name: Tpyr4
  Species: T. reesei
  Cloning method: Restriction Enzyme; 5′ cloning site unknown (unknown if destroyed)
Terms and licenses: Academic/Nonprofit Terms; Industry Terms: Not Available to Industry
How to cite: FB273 was a gift from Jose Marcos (Addgene plasmid # 203612 ; http://n2t.net/addgene:203612 ; RRID:Addgene_203612)
