[The description below was written by a language model from this plasmid's Addgene catalogue record and pLannotate feature annotations shown in this document.]
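Description:
FB273 is a small (about 2.5 kb) synthetic-biology part plasmid from the FungalBraid 2.0 toolkit for filamentous fungi, built in the pUPD2 backbone. pUPD2 is the universal part domesticator vector used in GoldenBraid-style modular cloning, where individual standardised DNA elements are stored as level-0 parts before being combined into transcriptional units. The plasmid is maintained in E. coli at high copy through a ColE1/pUC-type origin of replication. It is selected with chloramphenicol by means of the cat (chloramphenicol acetyltransferase) gene, which is driven by its native promoter and followed by the lambda t0 terminator.

The payload is Tpyr4, the transcription terminator of the pyr4 gene from Trichoderma reesei. The automated annotation does not label the insert itself. The unannotated stretch of roughly 400 nt lies between the BioBrick prefix and suffix sequences, across the origin of the circular map, and this is presumably where the terminator part resides, although the record does not give its exact boundaries or size. The cloning position is flanked by bacterial transcription terminators (a putative terminator upstream and the his operon terminator downstream), which insulate the stored part from read-through transcription originating in the backbone.

The plasmid carries no promoter, coding sequence or fungal selection marker, so it is not an expression vector on its own. It serves as a reusable building block, supplying a fungal 3′ terminator region for assembly with promoter and coding-sequence parts into expression cassettes destined for filamentous fungi. The cloning method is listed only as restriction enzyme based, and the cloning sites used are not specified.
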