Features (pLannotate 1.2.2; 8 found; start..end, strand, type, name):
    430..449     +  misc_feature   BioBrick suffix: universal suffix for all parts
    450..507     +  terminator     his operon terminator: This putative transcriptin terminator from the E. coli his operon has a 2-bp deletion introduced during synthesis. Its efficiency has not been determined.
    702..1290    -  rep_origin     ori: high-copy-number ColE1/pMB1/pBR322/pUC origin of replication
   1473..1567    -  terminator     lambda t0 terminator: transcription terminator from phage lambda
   1591..2247    -  CDS            cat: CAT_ECOLX - Experimental evidence at protein level: Swiss-Prot protein existence level 1. This enzyme is an effector of chloramphenicol resistance in bacteria. From Escherichia coli. This protein is used as a marker in many commonly used cloning vectors, such as pACYC184.
   2248..2345    -  promoter       cat promoter: promoter of the E. coli cat gene encoding chloramphenicol acetyltransferase
   2431..2474    -  terminator     bacterial terminator: putative bacterial transcription terminator
   2477..2498    +  misc_feature   BioBrick prefix: BioBrick prefix for parts that do not start with "ATG"
>Addgene plasmid #203612 | FB273 | addgene full sequence | sequence record 403483 | Addgene NGS Result
GCTTGGGAGGGAAGGGAAGAAAGAAGTAAAGAAAGGCATTTAGCAAGAAGGGGGAAAAGGGAGGGAGGAC
AAACGGAGCTGAGAAAGAGCTCTTGTCCAAAGCCCGGCATCATAGAATGCAGCTGTATTTAGGCGACCTC
TTTTTCCATCTTGTCGATTTTTGTTATGACGTACCAGTTGGGATGATGGATGATTGTACCCCAGCTGCGA
TTGATGTGTATCTTTGCATGCAACAACACGCGATGGCGGAGGCGAACTGCACATTGGAAGGTTCATATAT
GGTCCTGACATATCTGGTGGATCTGGAAGCATGGAATTGTATTTTTGATTTGGCATTTGCTTTTGCGCGT
GGAGGGAACATATCACCCTCGGGCATTTTTCATTTGGTAGGATGGTTTGGATGCAGTTCGCTTGAGACCA
CTCATCGCGACTAGTAGCGGCCGCTGCAGTCCGGCAAAAAAGGGCAAGGTGTCACCACCCTGCCCTTTTT
CTTTAAAACCGAAAAGATTACTTCGCGTTATGCAGGCTTCCTCGCTCACTGACTCGCTGCGCTCGGTCGT
TCGGCTGCGGCGAGCGGTATCAGCTCACTCAAAGGCGGTAATACGGTTATCCACAGAATCAGGGGATAAC
GCAGGAAAGAACATGTGAGCAAAAGGCCAGCAAAAGGCCAGGAACCGTAAAAAGGCCGCGTTGCTGGCGT
TTTTCCACAGGCTCCGCCCCCCTGACGAGCATCACAAAAATCGACGCTCAAGTCAGAGGTGGCGAAACCC
GACAGGACTATAAAGATACCAGGCGTTTCCCCCTGGAAGCTCCCTCGTGCGCTCTCCTGTTCCGACCCTG
CCGCTTACCGGATACCTGTCCGCCTTTCTCCCTTCGGGAAGCGTGGCGCTTTCTCATAGCTCACGCTGTA
GGTATCTCAGTTCGGTGTAGGTCGTTCGCTCCAAGCTGGGCTGTGTGCACGAACCCCCCGTTCAGCCCGA
CCGCTGCGCCTTATCCGGTAACTATCGTCTTGAGTCCAACCCGGTAAGACACGACTTATCGCCACTGGCA
GCAGCCACTGGTAACAGGATTAGCAGAGCGAGGTATGTAGGCGGTGCTACAGAGTTCTTGAAGTGGTGGC
CTAACTACGGCTACACTAGAAGAACAGTATTTGGTATCTGCGCTCTGCTGAAGCCAGTTACCTTCGGAAA
AAGAGTTGGTAGCTCTTGATCCGGCAAACAAACCACCGCTGGTAGCGGTGGTTTTTTTGTTTGCAAGCAG
CAGATTACGCGCAGAAAAAAAGGATCTCAAGAAGATCCTTTGATCTTTTCTACGGGGTCTGACGCTCAGT
GGAACGAAAACTCACGTTAAGGGATTTTGGTCATGAGATTATCAAAAAGGATCTTCACCTAGATCCTTTT
AAATTAAAAATGAAGTTTTAAATCAATCTAAAGTATATATGAGTAAACTTGGTCTGACAGCTCGAGGCTT
GGATTCTCACCAATAAAAAACGCCCGGCGGCAACCGAGCGTTCTGAACAAATCCAGATGGAGTTCTGAGG
TCATTACTGGATCTATCAACAGGAGTCCAAGCGAGCTCGATATCAAATTACGCCCCGCCCTGCCACTCGT
CGCAGTACTGTTGTAATTCATTAAGCATTCTGCCGACATGGAAGCCATCACAAACGGCATGATGAACCTG
AATCGCCAGCGGCATCAGCACCTTGTCGCCTTGCGTATAATATTTGCCCATGGTGAAAACGGGGGCGAAG
AAGTTGTCCATATTGGCCACGTTTAAATCAAAACTGGTGAAACTCACCCAGGGATTGGCTGATACGAAAA
ACATATTCTCAATAAACCCTTTAGGGAAATAGGCCAGGTTTTCACCGTAACACGCCACATCTTGCGAATA
TATGTGTAGAAACTGCCGGAAATCGTCGTGGTATTCACTCCAGAGTGATGAAAACGTTTCAGTTTGCTCA
TGGAAAACGGTGTAACAAGGGTGAACACTATCCCATATCACCAGCTCACCGTCTTTCATTGCCATACGAA
ATTCCGGATGAGCATTCATCAGGCGGGCAAGAATGTGAATAAAGGCCGGATAAAACTTGTGCTTATTTTT
CTTTACGGTCTTTAAAAAGGCCGTAATATCCAGCTGAACGGTCTGGTTATAGGTACATTGAGCAACTGAC
TGAAATGCCTCAAAATGTTCTTTACGATGCCATTGGGATATATCAACGGTGGTATATCCAGTGATTTTTT
TCTCCATTTTAGCTTCCTTAGCTCCTGAAAATCTCGATAACTCAAAAAATACGCCCGGTAGTGATCTTAT
TTCATTATGGTGAAAGTTGGAACCTCTTACGTGCCCGATCAACTCGAGTGCCACCTGACGTCTAAGAAAC
CATTATTATCATGACATTAACCTATAAAAATAGGCGTATCACGAGGCAGAATTTCAGATAAAAAAAATCC
TTAGCTTTCGCTAAGGATGATTTCTGGAATTCGCGGCCGCTTCTAGAGCGATGAGTGGTCTCG
